>Addgene plasmid #52370 | pTT5-hSDC1-CS1/CS2 | addgene partial sequence | sequence record 82393 | CMV-F 5'-CGCAAATGGGCGGTAGGCGTG-3'
AGCAGAGCTCGTTTAGTGAACCGTCAGATCCTCACTCTCTTCCGCATCGCTGTCTGCGAGGGCCAGCTGT
TGGGCTCGCGGTTGAGGACAAACTCTTCGCGGTCTTTCCAGTACTCTTGGATCGGAAACCCGTCGGCCTC
CGAACGGTACTCCGCCACCGAGGGACCTGAGCGAGTCCGCATCGACCGGATCGGAAAACCTCTCGAGAAA
GGCGTCTAACCAGTCACAGTCGCAAGGTAGGCTGAGCACCGTGGCGGGCGGCAGCGGGTGGCGGTCGGGG
TTGTTTCTGGCGGAGGTGCTGCTGATGATGTAATTAAAGTAGGCGGTCTTGAGACGGCGGATGGTCGAGG
TGAGGTGTGGCAGGCTTGAGATCCAGCTGTTGGGGTGAGTACTCCCTCTCAAAAGCGGGCATTACTTCTG
CGCTAAGATTGTCAGTTTCCAAAAACGAGGAGGATTTGATATTCACCTGGCCCGATCTGGCCATACACTT
GAGTGACAATGACATCCACTTTGCCTTTCTCTCCACAGGTGTCCACTCCCAGGTCCAAGTTTAAACGGAT
CTCTAGCGAATTCCCTCTAGAGGGCCCGTTTCTGCTAGCAAGCTTATGAGGCGCGCGGCGCTCTGGCTCT
GGCTGTGCGCGCTGGCGCTGAGCCTGCAGCTGGCCCTGCCGCAAATTGTGGCTACTAATTTGCCCCCTGA
AGATCAAGATGGCTCTGGGGATGACTCTGACAACTTCTCCGGCTCAGGTGCAGGTGCTTTGCAAGATATC
ACCTTGTCACAGCAGACCCCCTCCACTTGGAAGGACACGCAGCTCCTGACGGCTATTCC
