>Addgene plasmid #52370 | pTT5-hSDC1-CS1/CS2 | addgene partial sequence | sequence record 82943 | rb_glob_PA_term-R 5'-CCCATATGTCCTTCCGAGTG-3'
AAATAAATTTCCTTTATTAGCCAGAGGTCGAGGTCGGGGGATCCTCAGGCATAGAATTCCTCCTGTTTGG
TGGGCTTCTGGTAGGCCCCGCCGTTGGCTTGTTTCGGCTCCTCCAAGGAGTAGCTGCCTTCGTCCTTCTT
CTTCATGCGGTACAGCATGAAACCCACCAGGCACACAGCAAAGATGAGCCCCACGAGGCCTCCGGCAATG
ACCCCTCCCAGCACCTCTTTCCTGTCCAGGAGGCCCTGTGAGGCCCCCGTGGCCCCCTGATCCACTGGGG
ACTGGTTCCGGCGGTCAGGCTCCACGGCCACTACAGCCGTATTCTCCCCCGCGGTTTCAAAGGTGAAGTC
CTGCTCCCCAGCGCCCTCTGCTGCTGGGAGCTGACTGGAGGCTCCATCCTCAGCAGCCCTCTCGGTGGCA
GAAGGACCTCCATCCTCTGTGTGGGGAGTGTGAAGGTCAGCTTGGCTGGGTCCTGCAGGGGTTGAGGTCT
CATGGTGGCCAGGCTGCATGTCCCTGTGGGGGTGGGAGGTGGCGGGCTCCTGGGCCGTGGTGGCTGTGGT
CGTTGAGGCCTGATGAGTGGTCGGGAGCTGTGTGGTCTCCCTGGGTCGGGGGGTGGCCTCCTGCTCCTGG
GCGGTGAGGCCAGGCTCCACTTCTGGCAGGACTACAGCCTCTCCCTCCTTGGGCCCCTCTCCAGCCGGCA
GGGTGGAGGTGGAGGCAGCTGTAGCCTCCAGGCCGGTGGGTTCTGGAGACGTGGGAATAGCCGTCAGGAG
CTGCGTGTCCTTCC
