[The description below was written by a language model from this plasmid's Addgene catalogue record.]
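Description:
pTT5-hSDC1-CS1/CS2 is a mammalian expression plasmid built on the pTT5 backbone (about 4.4 kb without insert), a vector designed for transient protein production in HEK293-EBNA1 (293E) cells grown in suspension. It is maintained in bacteria as a high-copy plasmid under ampicillin selection. The record lists no mammalian selection marker and provides no feature table, so the origins of replication and other backbone elements are not itemised. pTT-series vectors are generally understood to rely on an EBV oriP element that allows episomal maintenance in EBNA1-expressing cells, which fits the stated host line, but this is not confirmed by the fields given.

The payload is a 933 bp human SDC1 (syndecan-1, also known as CD138) coding sequence placed under a CMV promoter and cloned between HindIII and BamHI sites. The insert carries the substitutions S184A and S194A, along with R95Q, numbered according to the scheme used in the associated publication. No epitope tag or reporter is recorded. Syndecan-1 is a cell-surface proteoglycan whose core protein carries glycosaminoglycan chains attached at serine residues. The "CS1/CS2" in the name, together with the publication's focus on heparan and chondroitin sulfate, suggests that the two serine-to-alanine changes remove chondroitin sulfate attachment sites, though the record does not say so explicitly.

The construct is used to express this mutant syndecan-1 in 293E culture. The associated work examined how the prosecretory mitogen lacritin targets heparanase-modified syndecan-1 through a hybrid binding site involving the core protein and both types of glycosaminoglycan chain.
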