Addgene plasmid #52370: pTT5-hSDC1-CS1/CS2
Purpose: expresses human Syndecan-1 point mutant at S184A and S194A in HEK293-EBNA1 (293E) suspension culture.
Depositing lab: Gordon Laurie. Depositing organization: University of Virginia. Publication: Targeting of heparanase-modified syndecan-1 by prosecretory mitogen lacritin requires conserved core GAGAL plus heparan and chondroitin sulfate as a novel hybrid binding site that enhances selectivity. Zhang Y, Wang N, Raab RW, McKown RL, Irwin JA, Kwon I, van Kuppevelt TH, Laurie GW. J Biol Chem. 2013 Apr 26;288(17):12090-101. doi: 10.1074/jbc.M112.422717. Epub 2013 Mar 15. PubMed 23504321.
Backbone
  Vector backbone: pTT5
  Backbone manufacturer: NRC Biotechnology Research Institute
  Backbone size w/o insert (bp): 4401
  Vector type: Mammalian Expression
Growth in bacteria
  Bacterial resistance: Ampicillin, 100 μg/mL
  Growth temperature: 37°C
  Growth strain: DH5alpha
  Copy number: High Copy
Gene/Insert
  Gene/Insert name: SDC1 (alt name: Syndecan-1 S184A and S194A)
  Species: H. sapiens (human)
  Insert size (bp): 933
  Mutation: R95Q, S184A and S194A (according to numbering in Fig. 2A of associated publication)
  Entrez Gene: SDC1 (a.k.a. CD138, SDC, SYND1, syndecan)
  Promoter: CMV
  Cloning method: Restriction Enzyme; 5′ cloning site HindIII (unknown if destroyed); 3′ cloning site BamHI (unknown if destroyed)
  Sequencing primers: 5′ CCATACACTTGAGTGACAATGAC; 3′ TATGTCCTTCCGAGTGAGAG
Resource information
  A portion of this plasmid was derived from a plasmid made by: pTT5 backbone used in his plasmids was obtained from Yves Durocher at National Research Council of Canada (NRC)
Terms and licenses: Academic/Nonprofit Terms; Industry Terms: Not Available to Industry
How to cite: pTT5-hSDC1-CS1/CS2 was a gift from Gordon Laurie (Addgene plasmid # 52370 ; http://n2t.net/addgene:52370 ; RRID:Addgene_52370)
